>Addgene plasmid #146182 | pAc5.1C-CAT-V5His6_E | depositor full sequence | sequence record 288627 | Full Sequence
CTTCAAGGAATTAATTCTATATTCTAAAAACACAAATGATACTTCTAAAAAAAATCATGAATGGCATCAA
CTCTGAATCAAATCTTTGCAGATGCACCTACTTCTCATTTCCACTGTCACATCATTTTTCCAGATCTCGC
TGCCTGTTATGTGGCCCACAAACCAAGACACGTTTTATGGCCATTAAAGCTGGCTGATCGTCGCCAAACA
CCAAATACATATCAATATGTACATTCGAGAAAGAAGCGATCAAAGAAGCGTCTTCGGGCGAGTAGGAGAA
TGCGGAGGAGAAGGAGAACGAGCTGATCTAGTATCTCTCCACAATCCAATGCCAACTGACCAACTGGCCA
TATTCGGAGCAATTTGAAGCCAATTTCCATCGCCTGGCGATCGCTCCATTCTTGGCTATATGTTTTTCAC
CGTTCCCGGGGCCATTTTCAAAGACTCGTCGGTAAGATAAGATTGTGTCACTCGCTGTCTCTCTTCATTT
GTCGAAGAATGCTGAGGAATTTCGCGATGACGTCGGCGAGTATTTTGAAGAATGAGAATAATTTGTATTT
ATACGAAAATCAGTTAGTGGAATTTTCTACAAAAACATGTTATCTATAGATAATTTTGTTGCAAAATATG
TTGACTATGACAAAGATTGTATGTATATACCTTTAATGTATTCTCATTTTCTTATGTATTTATAATGGCA
ATGATGATACTGATGATATTTTAAGATGATGCCAGACCACAGGCTGATTTCTGCGTCTTTTGCCGAACGC
AGTGCATGTGCGGTTGTTGTTTTTTGGAATAGTTTCAATTTTCGGACTGTCCGCTTTGATTTCAGTTTCT
TGGCTTATTCAAAAAGCAAAGTAAAGCCAAAAAAGCGAGATGGCAATACCAAATGCGGCAAAACGGTAGT
GGAAGGAAAGGGGTGCGGGGCAGCGGAAGGAAGGGTGGGGCGGGGCGTGGCGGGGTCTGTGGCTGGGCGC
GACGTCACCGACGTTGGAGCCACTCCTTTGACCATGTGTGCGTGTGTGTATTATTCGTGTCTCGCCACTC
GCCGGTTGTTTTTTTCTTTTTATCTCGCTCTCTCTAGCGCCATCTCGTACGCATGCTCAACGCACCGCAT
GTTGCCGTGTCCTTTATGCGTCATTTTGGCTCGAAATAGGCAATTATTTAAACAAAGATTAGTCAACGAA
AACGCTAAAATAAATAAGTCTACAATATGGTTACTTATTGCCATGTGTGTGCAGCCAACGATAGCAACAA
AAGCAACAACACAGTGGCTTTCCCTCTTTCACTTTTTGTTTGCAAGCGCGTGCGAGCAAGACGGCACGAC
CGGCAAACGCAATTACGCTGACAAAGAGCAGACGAAGTTTTGGCCGAAAAACATCAAGGCGCCTGATACG
AATGCATTTGCAATAACAATTGCGATATTTAATATTGTTTATGAAGCTGTTTGACTTCAAAACACACAAA
AAAAAAAATAAAACAAATTATTTGAAAGAGAATTAGGAATCGGACAGCTTATCGTTACGGGCTAACAGCA
CACCGAGACGAAATAGCTTACCTGACGTCACAGCCTCTGGAAGAACTGCCGCCAAGCAGAGAGAGAGAGA
AAAAGAGGGAGAGCAGCTTAGACCGCATGTGCTTGTGTGTGAGGCGTCTCTCTCTTCGTCTCCTGTTTGC
GCAAACGCATAGACTGCACTGAGAAAATCGATTACCTATTTTTTATGAATGAATATTTGCACTATTACTA
TTCAAAACTATTAAGATAGCAATCACATTCAATAGCCAAATACTATACCACCTGAGCGATGCAACGAAAT
GATCAATTTGAGCAAAAATGCTGCATATTTAGGACGGCATCATTATAGAAATGCTTCTTGCTGTGTACTT
TTCTCTCGTCTGGCAGCTGTTTCGCCGTTATTGTTAAAACCGGCTTAAGTTAGGTGTGTTTTCTACGACT
AGTGATGCCCCTACTAGAAGATGTGTGTTGCACAAATGTCCCTGAATAACCAATTTGAAGTGCAGATAGC
AGTAAACGTAAGCTAATATGAATATTATTTAACTGTAATGTTTTAATATCGCTGGACATTACTAATAAAC
CCACTATAAACACATGTACATATGTATGTTTTGGCATACAATGAGTAGTTGGGGAAAAAATGTGTAAAAG
CACCGTGACCATCACAGCATAAAGATAACCAGCTGAAGTATCGAATATGAGTAACCCCCAAATTGAATCA
CATGCCGCAACTGATAGGACCCATGGAAGTACACTCTTCATGGCGATATACAAGACACACACAAGCACGA
ACACCCAGTTGCGGAGGAAATTCTCCGTAAATGAAAACCCAATCGGCGAACAATTCATACCCATATATGG
TAAAAGTTTTGAACGCGACTTGAGAGCGGAGAGCATTGCGGCTGATAAGGTTTTAGCGCTAAGCGGGCTT
TATAAAACGGGCTGCGGGACCAGTTTTCATATCACTACCGTTTGAGTTCTTGTGCTGTGTGGATACTCCT
CCCGACACAAAGCCGCTCCATCAGCCAGCAGTCGTCTAATCCAGAGACCCCGGATCGGGGTACCAACATG
TCCATGGAGAAAAAAATCACTGGATATACCACCGTTGATATATCCCAATGGCATCGTAAAGAACATTTTG
AGGCATTTCAGTCAGTTGCTCAATGTACCTATAACCAGACCGTTCAGCTGGATATTACGGCCTTTTTAAA
GACCGTAAAGAAAAATAAGCACAAGTTTTATCCGGCCTTTATTCACATTCTTGCCCGCCTGATGAATGCT
CATCCGGAATTCCGTATGGCAATGAAAGACGGTGAGCTGGTGATATGGGATAGTGTTCACCCTTGTTACA
CCGTTTTCCATGAGCAAACTGAAACGTTTTCATCGCTCTGGAGTGAATACCACGACGATTTCCGGCAGTT
TCTACACATATATTCGCAAGATGTGGCGTGTTACGGTGAAAACCTGGCCTATTTCCCTAAAGGGTTTATT
GAGAATATGTTTTTCGTCTCAGCCAATCCCTGGGTGAGTTTCACCAGTTTTGATTTAAACGTGGCCAATA
TGGACAACTTCTTCGCCCCCGTTTTCACCATGGGCAAATATTATACGCAAGGCGACAAGGTGCTGATGCC
GCTGGCGATTCAGGTTCATCATGCCGTCTGTGATGGCTTCCATGTCGGCAGAATGCTTAATGAATTACAA
CAGTACTGCGATGAGTGGCAGGGCGGGGCGGCTCGAGGTCACCCATTCGAAGGTAAGCCTATCCCTAACC
CTCTCCTCGGTCTCGATTCTACGCGTACCGGTCATCATCACCATCACCATTGAGTTTAAACCCGCTGATC
AGCCTCGACTGTGCCTTCTAAGGCCTGAGCTCGCTGATCAGCCTCGATCGAGGATCCAGACATGATAAGA
TACATTGATGAGTTTGGACAAACCACAACTAGAATGCAGTGAAAAAAATGCTTTATTTGTGAAATTTGTG
ATGCTATTGCTTTATTTGTAACCATTATAAGCTGCAATAAACAAGTTAACAACAACAATTGCATTCATTT
TATGTTTCAGGTTCAGGGGGAGGTGTGGGAGGTTTTTTAAAGCAAGTAAAACCTCTACAAATGTGGTATG
GCTGATTATGATCAGTCGACCGATGCCCTTGAGAGCCTTCAACCCAGTCAGCTCCTTCCGGTGGGCGCGG
GGCATGACTATCGTCGCCGCACTTATGACTGTCTTCTTTATCATGCAACTCGTAGGACAGGTGCCGGCAG
CGCTCTGGGTCATTTTCGGCGAGGACCGCTTTCGCTGGAGCGCGACGATGATCGGCCTGTCGCTTGCGGT
ATTCGGAATCTTGCACGCCCTCGCTCAAGCCTTCGTCACTGGTCCCGCCACCAAACGTTTCGGCGAGAAG
CAGGCCATTATCGCCGGCATGGCGGCCGACGCGCTGGGCTACGTCTTGCTGGCGTTCGCGACGCGAGGCT
GGATGGCCTTCCCCATTATGATTCTTCTCGCTTCCGGCGGCATCGGGATGCCCGCGTTGCAGGCCATGCT
GTCCAGGCAGGTAGATGACGACCATCAGGGACAGCTTCAAGGATCGCTCGCGGCTCTTACCAGCCAGCAA
AAGGCCAGGAACCGTAAAAAGGCCGCGTTGCTGGCGTTTTTCCATAGGCTCCGCCCCCCTGACGAGCATC
ACAAAAATCGACGCTCAAGTCAGAGGTGGCGAAACCCGACAGGACTATAAAGATACCAGGCGTTTCCCCC
TGGAAGCTCCCTCGTGCGCTCTCCTGTTCCGACCCTGCCGCTTACCGGATACCTGTCCGCCTTTCTCCCT
TCGGGAAGCGTGGCGCTTTCTCAATGCTCACGCTGTAGGTATCTCAGTTCGGTGTAGGTCGTTCGCTCCA
AGCTGGGCTGTGTGCACGAACCCCCCGTTCAGCCCGACCGCTGCGCCTTATCCGGTAACTATCGTCTTGA
GTCCAACCCGGTAAGACACGACTTATCGCCACTGGCAGCAGCCACTGGTAACAGGATTAGCAGAGCGAGG
TATGTAGGCGGTGCTACAGAGTTCTTGAAGTGGTGGCCTAACTACGGCTACACTAGAAGGACAGTATTTG
GTATCTGCGCTCTGCTGAAGCCAGTTACCTTCGGAAAAAGAGTTGGTAGCTCTTGATCCGGCAAACAAAC
CACCGCTGGTAGCGGTGGTTTTTTTGTTTGCAAGCAGCAGATTACGCGCAGAAAAAAAGGATCTCAAGAA
GATCCTTTGATCTTTTCTACGGGGTCTGACGCTCAGTGGAACGAAAACTCACGTTAAGGGATTTTGGTCA
TGAGATTATCAAAAAGGATCTTCACCTAGATCCTTTTAAATTAAAAATGAAGTTTTAAATCAATCTAAAG
TATATATGAGTAAACTTGGTCTGACAGTTACCAATGCTTAATCAGTGAGGCACCTATCTCAGCGATCTGT
CTATTTCGTTCATCCATAGTTGCCTGACTCCCCGTCGTGTAGATAACTACGATACGGGAGGGCTTACCAT
CTGGCCCCAGTGCTGCAATGATACCGCGAGACCCACGCTCACCGGCTCCAGATTTATCAGCAATAAACCA
GCCAGCCGGAAGGGCCGAGCGCAGAAGTGGTCCTGCAACTTTATCCGCCTCCATCCAGTCTATTAATTGT
TGCCGGGAAGCTAGAGTAAGTAGTTCGCCAGTTAATAGTTTGCGCAACGTTGTTGCCATTGCTGCAGGCA
TCGTGGTGTCACGCTCGTCGTTTGGTATGGCTTCATTCAGCTCCGGTTCCCAACGATCAAGGCGAGTTAC
ATGATCCCCCATGTTGTGCAAAAAAGCGGTTAGCTCCTTCGGTCCTCCGATCGTTGTCAGAAGTAAGTTG
GCCGCAGTGTTATCACTCATGGTTATGGCAGCACTGCATAATTCTCTTACTGTCATGCCATCCGTAAGAT
GCTTTTCTGTGACTGGTGAGTACTCAACCAAGTCATTCTGAGAATAGTGTATGCGGCGACCGAGTTGCTC
TTGCCCGGCGTCAACACGGGATAATACCGCGCCACATAGCAGAACTTTAAAAGTGCTCATCATTGGAAAA
CGTTCTTCGGGGCGAAAACTCTCAAGGATCTTACCGCTGTTGAGATCCAGTTCGATGTAACCCACTCGTG
CACCCAACTGATCTTCAGCATCTTTTACTTTCACCAGCGTTTCTGGGTGAGCAAAAACAGGAAGGCAAAA
TGCCGCAAAAAAGGGAATAAGGGCGACACGGAAATGTTGAATACTCATACTCTTCCTTTTTCAATATTAT
TGAAGCATTTATCAGGGTTATTGTCTCATGAGCGGATACATATTTGAATGTATTTAGAAAAATAAACAAA
TAGGGGTTCCGCGCACATTTCCCCGAAAAGTGCCACCTGACGTCTAAGAAACCATTATTATCATGACATT
AACCTATAAAAATAGGCGTATCACGAGGCCCTTTCGT
Features (pLannotate 1.2.2; 9 found; start..end, strand, type, name):
     56..2568    +  promoter       Ac5 promoter: Drosophila melanogaster actin 5C promoter
   2594..3250    +  CDS            cat: CAT_ECOLX - Experimental evidence at protein level: Swiss-Prot protein existence level 1. This enzyme is an effector of chloramphenicol resistance in bacteria. From Escherichia coli. This protein is used as a marker in many commonly used cloning vectors, such as pACYC184.
   3272..3313    +  CDS            V5 tag: epitope tag from simian virus 5
   3413..3547    -  polyA_signal   SV40 poly(A) signal: SV40 polyadenylation signal
   3570..3654    -  CDS            large T antigen (fragment): large T antigen from SV40 (simian virus 40)
   3655..4125    +  CDS            TcR (fragment): tetracycline efflux protein; tet; confers resistance to tetracycline
   4169..4757    -  rep_origin     ori: high-copy-number ColE1/pMB1/pBR322/pUC origin of replication
   4928..5788    -  CDS            AmpR: β-lactamase; bla; confers resistance to ampicillin, carbenicillin, and related antibiotics
   5789..5893    -  promoter       AmpR promoter: bla
