[The description below was written by a language model from this plasmid's Addgene catalogue record and pLannotate feature annotations shown in this document.]
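Description:
pAc5.1C-CAT-V5His6_E is an insect-cell expression plasmid of about 6 kb carrying the E. coli chloramphenicol acetyltransferase (CAT) coding sequence. The catalogue lists the backbone as unknown, although the name and the annotated parts point to a pAc5.1-type vector. The insert sits directly downstream of the Drosophila melanogaster actin 5C (Ac5) promoter, a strong constitutive promoter commonly used for expression in cultured Drosophila cells. A V5 epitope tag lies just downstream of the CAT coding sequence on the same strand, which is consistent with a C-terminal fusion. The name also implies a His6 tag, but no such feature appears in the table. An SV40 polyadenylation signal follows the cassette for 3' end processing. It is annotated on the opposite strand, next to a short fragment of SV40 large T antigen, which probably reflects the SV40 segment this signal was taken from. A partial tetracycline-resistance sequence is also detected, but as a fragment it looks like a backbone remnant rather than a functional marker.

The plasmid is propagated in E. coli through a ColE1/pUC-type origin of replication and is selected with ampicillin through the β-lactamase gene and its own promoter. The catalogue describes it as low copy, whereas the origin annotation describes a high-copy type; the record does not resolve this difference. No marker for selection in insect cells is annotated, which suggests transient transfection or co-transfection with a separate selection plasmid.

The stated purpose is simply insect expression of CAT. The associated publication concerns nonsense-mediated mRNA decay in Drosophila, so the plasmid may have served as a reporter or control transcript in mRNA stability experiments, but the record does not state its exact role. The sequence is depositor-supplied and may be theoretical.
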