Addgene plasmid #146182: pAc5.1C-CAT-V5His6_E
Purpose: Insect Expression of CAT
Depositing lab: Elisa Izaurralde. Depositing organization: Max Planck Institute for Developmental Biology. Publication: Nonsense-mediated mRNA decay in Drosophila: at the intersection of the yeast and mammalian pathways. Gatfield D, Unterholzner L, Ciccarelli FD, Bork P, Izaurralde E. EMBO J. 2003 Aug 1. 22(15):3960-70. 10.1093/emboj/cdg371 PubMed 12881430.
Backbone
  Vector backbone: Unknown
  Vector type: Insect Expression
Growth in bacteria
  Bacterial resistance: Ampicillin, 100 μg/mL
  Growth temperature: 37°C
  Growth strain: DH5alpha
  Copy number: Low Copy
Gene/Insert
  Gene/Insert name: CAT
  Species: E. coli
  Cloning method: Unknown
Terms and licenses: Academic/Nonprofit Terms; Industry Terms: Not Available to Industry
Depositor comments: Plasmids from this collection were made available to the research community and donated after the lab closed. Please note that the sequence provided by the depositing laboratory may be theoretical/predicted or based on Sanger sequencing results. There may be discrepancies between sequencing results obtained by Addgene and the depositor sequence. If an Addgene verified sequence is not available, please contact before placing your order to request that our lab fully sequence the plasmid.
How to cite: pAc5.1C-CAT-V5His6_E was a gift from Elisa Izaurralde (Addgene plasmid # 146182 ; http://n2t.net/addgene:146182 ; RRID:Addgene_146182)
